>Addgene plasmid #100645 | YCe2984 HC_Kan_conn_B-L | depositor full sequence | sequence record 189564 | YCe2984 HC_Kan_conn_B-L sequence 1871 bps
TGATTGCAGTCCAGTTACGCTGGAGTCTGAGGCTCGTCCTGAATGATATCAAGCTTGAATTCGTTTTTAA
CGCAGCCGTCTCCATGGACTGGTCGCTTGGAATCTCCACTTACCTGCCTCCCATTTACGTCTGAGACGAG
GCCGTTATGACGAATTCTCTAGATATCGCTCAATACTGACCATTTAAATCATACCTGACCTCCATAGCAG
AAAGTCAAAAGCCTCCGACCGGAGGCTTTTGACTTGATCGGCACGTAAGAGGTTCCAACTTTCACCATAA
TGAAATAAGATCACTACCGGGCGTATTTTTTGAGTTATCGAGATTTTCAGGAGCTAAGGAAGCTAAAATG
AGCCATATTCAACGGGAAACGTCTTGCTCGAGGCCGCGATTAAATTCCAACATGGATGCTGATTTATATG
GGTATAAATGGGCTCGCGATAATGTCGGGCAATCAGGTGCGACAATCTATCGATTGTATGGGAAGCCCGA
TGCGCCAGAGTTGTTTCTGAAACATGGCAAAGGTAGCGTTGCCAATGATGTTACAGATGAGATGGTCAGG
CTAAACTGGCTGACGGAATTTATGCCTCTTCCGACCATCAAGCATTTTATCCGTACTCCTGATGATGCAT
GGTTACTCACCACTGCGATCCCAGGGAAAACAGCATTCCAGGTATTAGAAGAATATCCTGATTCAGGTGA
AAATATTGTTGATGCGCTGGCAGTGTTCCTGCGCCGGTTGCATTCGATTCCTGTTTGTAATTGTCCTTTT
AACGGCGATCGCGTATTTCGTCTCGCTCAGGCGCAATCACGAATGAATAACGGTTTGGTTGGTGCGAGTG
ATTTTGATGACGAGCGTAATGGCTGGCCTGTTGAACAAGTCTGGAAAGAAATGCATAAGCTTTTGCCATT
CTCACCGGATTCAGTCGTCACTCATGGTGATTTCTCACTTGATAACCTTATTTTTGACGAGGGGAAATTA
ATAGGTTGTATTGATGTTGGACGAGTCGGAATCGCAGACCGATACCAGGATCTTGCCATCCTATGGAACT
GCCTCGGTGAGTTTTCTCCTTCATTACAGAAACGGCTTTTTCAAAAATATGGTATTGATAATCCTGATAT
GAATAAATTGCAGTTTCACTTGATGCTCGATGAGTTTTTCTAATGAGGGCCCAAATGTAATCACCTGGCT
CACCTTCGGGTGGGCCTTTCTGCGTTGCTGGCGTTTTTCCATAGGCTCCGCCCCCCTGACGAGCATCACA
AAAATCGATGCTCAAGTCAGAGGTGGCGAAACCCGACAGGACTATAAAGATACCAGGCGTTTCCCCCTGG
AAGCTCCCTCGTGCGCTCTCCTGTTCCGACCCTGCCGCTTACCGGATACCTGTCCGCCTTTCTCCCTTCG
GGAAGCGTGGCGCTTTCTCATAGCTCACGCTGTAGGTATCTCAGTTCGGTGTAGGTCGTTCGCTCCAAGC
TGGGCTGTGTGCACGAACCCCCCGTTCAGCCCGACCGCTGCGCCTTATCCGGTAACTATCGTCTTGAGTC
CAACCCGGTAAGACACGACTTATCGCCACTGGCAGCAGCCACTGGTAACAGGATTAGCAGAGCGAGGTAT
GTAGGCGGTGCTACAGAGTTCTTGAAGTGGTGGCCTAACTACGGCTACACTAGAAGAACAGTATTTGGTA
TCTGCGCTCTGCTGAAGCCAGTTACCTCGGAAAAAGAGTTGGTAGCTCTTGATCCGGCAAACAAACCACC
GCTGGTAGCGGTGGTTTTTTTGTTTGCAAGCAGCAGATTACGCGCAGAAAAAAAGGATCTCAAGAAGATC
CTTTGATTTTCTACCGAAGAAAGGCCCACCCGTGAAGGTGAGCCAGTGAGT
Features (pLannotate 1.2.2; 6 found; start..end, strand, type, name):
    213..244     +  terminator     tonB terminator: bidirectional E. coli tonB-P14 transcription terminator
    245..347     +  promoter       cat promoter: promoter of the E. coli cat gene encoding chloramphenicol acetyltransferase
    348..1163    +  CDS            KanR: aminoglycoside phosphotransferase; aph(3')-Ia; confers resistance to kanamycin in bacteria or G418 (Geneticin®) in eukaryotes
   1187..1214    +  terminator     T7Te terminator: phage T7 early transcription terminator
   1226..1813    -  rep_origin     ori: high-copy-number ColE1/pMB1/pBR322/pUC origin of replication
   1835..1864    -  terminator     T3Te terminator: phage T3 early transcription terminator
