>Addgene plasmid #100645 | YCe2984 HC_Kan_conn_B-L | addgene full sequence | sequence record 192758 | Addgene NGS Result
TGATTGCAGTCCAGTTACGCTGGAGTCTGAGGCTCGTCCTGAATGATATCAAGCTTGAATTCGTTTTTAA
CGCAGCCGTCTCCATGGACTGGTCGCTTGGAATCTCCACTTACCTGCCTCCCATTTACGTCTGAGACGAG
GCCGTTTATGACGAATTCTCTAGATATCGCTCAATACTGACCATTTAAATCATACCTGACCTCCATAGCA
GAAAGTCAAAAGCCTCCGACCGGAGGCTTTTGACTTGATCGGCACGTAAGAGGTTCCAACTTTCACCATA
ATGAAATAAGATCACTACCGGGCGTATTTTTTGAGTTATCGAGATTTTCAGGAGCTAAGGAAGCTAAAAT
GAGCCATATTCAACGGGAAACGTCTTGCTCGAGGCCGCGATTAAATTCCAACATGGATGCTGATTTATAT
GGGTATAAATGGGCTCGCGATAATGTCGGGCAATCAGGTGCGACAATCTATCGATTGTATGGGAAGCCCG
ATGCGCCAGAGTTGTTTCTGAAACATGGCAAAGGTAGCGTTGCCAATGATGTTACAGATGAGATGGTCAG
GCTAAACTGGCTGACGGAATTTATGCCTCTTCCGACCATCAAGCATTTTATCCGTACTCCTGATGATGCA
TGGTTACTCACCACTGCGATCCCAGGGAAAACAGCATTCCAGGTATTAGAAGAATATCCTGATTCAGGTG
AAAATATTGTTGATGCGCTGGCAGTGTTCCTGCGCCGGTTGCATTCGATTCCTGTTTGTAATTGTCCTTT
TAACGGCGATCGCGTATTTCGTCTCGCTCAGGCGCAATCACGAATGAATAACGGTTTGGTTGGTGCGAGT
GATTTTGATGACGAGCGTAATGGCTGGCCTGTTGAACAAGTCTGGAAAGAAATGCATAAGCTTTTGCCAT
TCTCACCGGATTCAGTCGTCACTCATGGTGATTTCTCACTTGATAACCTTATTTTTGACGAGGGGAAATT
AATAGGTTGTATTGATGTTGGACGAGTCGGAATCGCAGACCGATACCAGGATCTTGCCATCCTATGGAAC
TGCCTCGGTGAGTTTTCTCCTTCATTACAGAAACGGCTTTTTCAAAAATATGGTATTGATAATCCTGATA
TGAATAAATTGCAGTTTCACTTGATGCTCGATGAGTTTTTCTGAGGGCCCAAATGTAATCACCTGGCTCA
CCTTCGGGTGGGCCTTTCTGCGTTGCTGGCGTTTTTCCATAGGCTCCGCCCCCCTGACGAGCATCACAAA
AATCGATGCTCAAGTCAGAGGTGGCGAAACCCGACAGGACTATAAAGATACCAGGCGTTTCCCCCTGGAA
GCTCCCTCGTGCGCTCTCCTGTTCCGACCCTGCCGCTTACCGGATACCTGTCCGCCTTTCTCCCTTCGGG
AAGCGTGGCGCTTTCTCATAGCTCACGCTGTAGGTATCTCAGTTCGGTGTAGGTCGTTCGCTCCAAGCTG
GGCTGTGTGCACGAACCCCCCGTTCAGCCCGACCGCTGCGCCTTATCCGGTAACTATCGTCTTGAGTCCA
ACCCGGTAAGACACGACTTATCGCCACTGGCAGCAGCCACTGGTAACAGGATTAGCAGAGCGAGGTATGT
AGGCGGTGCTACAGAGTTCTTGAAGTGGTGGCCTAACTACGGCTACACTAGAAGAACAGTATTTGGTATC
TGCGCTCTGCTGAAGCCAGTTACCTCGGAAAAAGAGTTGGTAGCTCTTGATCCGGCAAACAAACCACCGC
TGGTAGCGGTGGTTTTTTTGTTTGCAAGCAGCAGATTACGCGCAGAAAAAAAGGATCTCAAGAAGATCCT
TTGATTTTCTACCGAAGAAAGGCCCACCCGTGAAGGTGAGCCAGTGAGT
Features (pLannotate 1.2.2; 6 found; start..end, strand, type, name):
    214..245     +  terminator     tonB terminator: bidirectional E. coli tonB-P14 transcription terminator
    246..348     +  promoter       cat promoter: promoter of the E. coli cat gene encoding chloramphenicol acetyltransferase
    349..1162    +  CDS            KanR (fragment): aminoglycoside phosphotransferase; aph(3')-Ia; confers resistance to kanamycin in bacteria or G418 (Geneticin®) in eukaryotes
   1185..1212    +  terminator     T7Te terminator: phage T7 early transcription terminator
   1224..1811    -  rep_origin     ori: high-copy-number ColE1/pMB1/pBR322/pUC origin of replication
   1833..1862    -  terminator     T3Te terminator: phage T3 early transcription terminator
