[The description below was written by a language model from this plasmid's Addgene catalogue record and pLannotate feature annotations shown in this document.]
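Description:
YCe2984 HC_Kan_conn_B-L is a small synthetic-biology part plasmid from the EMMA (Extensible Mammalian Modular Assembly) toolkit, built on the pSMART HC_Kan cloning backbone. It is maintained in E. coli at high copy through a ColE1/pUC-type origin of replication and selected with kanamycin. Resistance comes from an aph(3')-Ia aminoglycoside phosphotransferase gene that the annotation places downstream of a cat gene promoter. Transcription terminators (tonB, T7Te and T3Te) flank the resistance cassette and the origin. This arrangement is typical of pSMART vectors and insulates the cloning region from transcription reading into or out of the backbone.

The payload is a synthetic assembly connector designated B-L. According to the depositor it has no biological function of its own. It serves as a bridge that joins parts sitting in positions 1 and 12 of the EMMA platform, so an expression vector can be assembled when the intervening positions are left unfilled. The connector is not annotated in either feature table. Both tables list only backbone elements, so it presumably lies in the short unannotated stretch of roughly 200 nt outside those features. The record does not give its exact boundaries, and the cloning sites are listed as unknown.

Two full sequence records are available, a depositor sequence of 1,871 nt and a repository sequencing result of 1,869 nt. They carry the same six features. The sequencing result labels the kanamycin resistance gene as a fragment that is slightly shorter than in the depositor record, and the significance of this small discrepancy is not addressed.
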