Addgene plasmid #100645: YCe2984 HC_Kan_conn_B-L
Purpose: EMMA toolkit Assembly connector B-L
Depositing lab: Yizhi Cai. Depositing organization: University of Edinburgh. Publication: EMMA: An Extensible Mammalian Modular Assembly Toolkit for the Rapid Design and Production of Diverse Expression Vectors. Martella A, Matjusaitis M, Auxillos J, Pollard SM, Cai Y. ACS Synth Biol. 2017 Apr 24. doi: 10.1021/acssynbio.7b00016. PubMed 28418644.
Backbone
  Vector backbone: pSMART HC_Kan
  Vector type: Synthetic Biology
Growth in bacteria
  Bacterial resistance: Kanamycin, 50 μg/mL
  Growth temperature: 37°C
  Growth strain: DH5alpha
  Copy number: High Copy
Gene/Insert
  Gene/Insert name: EMMA toolkit Assembly connector B-L
  Species: Synthetic
  Cloning method: Restriction Enzyme; 5′ cloning site Unknown (unknown if destroyed); 3′ cloning site Unknown (unknown if destroyed)
Terms and licenses: Academic/Nonprofit Terms; Industry Terms: Not Available to Industry
Depositor comments: DNA element with no function. It is used as a bridge to connect parts placed in position 1 and 12 of EMMA platform.
How to cite: YCe2984 HC_Kan_conn_B-L was a gift from Yizhi Cai (Addgene plasmid # 100645 ; http://n2t.net/addgene:100645 ; RRID:Addgene_100645)
